>Addgene plasmid #238316 | pFastBac1-ScVip1-186-1107 | addgene full sequence | sequence record 478357 | Addgene NGS Result
ATGAAGCATCATCATCATCATCACCATCACCACCACGGTGCTAGCTGGTCCCACCCCCAGTTCGAGAAGG
GTGGTGGTTCCGGTGGCGGATCCGGTGGTTCTGCTTGGAGCCACCCTCAATTCGAAAAGGGCTCCGGTTC
CGGCGAGAACCTGTACTTCCAAGGTGCCAAAGTGGGCAAGATCGGTGTCTGCGCTATGGATGCTAAGGTG
CTGTCCAAGCCTATGCGTCACATCCTGAACCGTCTGATCGAGCACGGCGAGTTCGAGACTGTGATCTTCG
GCGACAAAGTGATCCTGGACGAGCGTATCGAGAACTGGCCTACCTGCGACTTCCTGATCTCATTCTTCTC
CAGCGGTTTCCCACTGGACAAGGCCATCAAATACGTGAAGCTGCGCAAGCCCTTCATCATCAACGACCTG
ATCATGCAGAAGATCCTCTGGGACCGTCGTCTGTGCCTGCAAGTGCTCGAGGCTTACAACGTGCCCACTC
CTCCTCGTCTGGAAATCTCCCGTGATGGTGGTCCCCGTGCTAACGAGGAACTGCGTGCTAAGTTGCGCGA
GCACGGTGTCGAAGTGAAGCCCGTGGAAGAACCCGAGTGGAAGATGGTGGACGACGACACCTTGGAGGTG
GACGGCAAGACCATGACCAAGCCTTTCGTCGAGAAGCCTGTGGACGGCGAGGACCACAACATCTACATCT
ACTACCACAGCAAGAACGGTGGTGGTGGTCGCCGTCTGTTCCGTAAAGTCGGCAACAAGTCCTCCGAGTT
CGACCCCACTCTGGTGCACCCTCGTACCGAGGGCTCTTACATCTACGAGCAGTTCATGGACACCGACAAC
TTCGAGGACGTGAAGGCTTATACAATCGGCGAGAACTTCTGCCACGCTGAGACTCGCAAGTCTCCCGTGG
TGGACGGTATCGTGCGTCGTAACACCCACGGCAAAGAAGTGCGTTACATCACCGAGCTGTCTGACGAGGA
AAAGACTATCGCTGGCAAGGTGTCCAAGGCTTTCTCCCAGATGATCTGCGGTTTCGACCTGCTGCGTGTG
TCCGGCAAGTCCTACGTGATCGACGTGAACGGTTTCAGCTTCGTGAAGGACAACAAGGCCTACTACGACT
CCTGCGCTAACATCCTGCGTTCCACCTTCATCGAGGCCAAGAAAAAGATGGACATGGAAAAGAAGAACTT
GCCCATCATCCGCGAAGAGAAAGAACAGAAATGGGTGTTCAAGGGCCTCGCCATCATCATCCGTCACGCT
GACCGTACTCCTAAGCAAAAGTTCAAGCACTCCTTCACTAGCCCCATCTTCATCTCCCTGCTGAAGGGTC
ACAAAGAGGAAGTCGTCATCCGTAACGTGAACGATCTGAAGATCGTGCTGCAGGCTCTGCGTATCGCTCT
GGACGAGAAGGCTGGCAACCCCGCTAAGATCAAGGTGCTGGCTAACGCTCTCGAGAAGAAGCTGAACTTC
CCCGGCACCAAGATCCAGCTGAAGCCAGTGCTGAACAAAGAGAACGAGGTCGAGAAGGTGCAGTTCATCC
TGAAGTGGGGTGGCGAGCCTACTCACTCCGCTAAGTACCAGGCTACCGAGCTGGGAGAGCAGATGCGTCA
AGACTTCGACCTGTTGAACAAGTCCATCCTGCAGAATATCAAGATCTTCAGCTCCTCCGAGCGTCGTGTG
CTGCACACTGCTCAGTACTGGACCCGTGCTCTGTTCGGTGCTGACGAGCTGGGTTCCGACGAGATCTCTA
TCCGCAAGGACCTGCTGGACGACTCCAACGCTGCTAAGGACCTCATGGACAAAGTCAAGAAGAAGTTGAA
GCCCCTGCTGCGCGAGGGCAAAGAGGCTCCTCCTCAATTCGCTTGGCCCTCCAAGATGCCCGAGCCTTAC
CTGGTCATCAAGCGTGTGGTCGAGCTGATGAACTACCACAAGAAAATCATGGATAACAACTTCGCCAAGA
AAGACGTGAACTCCATGCAGACCCGTTGGTGCACCTCTGAGGACCCCAGCCTGTTCAAAGAGCGTTGGGA
CAAGCTTTTCAAAGAGTTCAACAACGCCGAGAAGGTCGACCCTTCCAAGATCTCCGAGCTGTACGACACC
ATGAAGTACGACGCTCTGCACAACCGTCAGTTCTTGGAGAACATCTTCGACCCCGGCCTGCCTAACGAGG
CTATCGCTGACGAACTCGGTTCTCACTCCCTGGTGGATCGTTACCCCATCAACGTCCTGGCCAAGAACAA
CTTCAAGATCATCGACTCCCACTCCATGAACAACTCCGGCAAGAACTCCTCCAACTCCGTGGGTTCTCTC
GGCTGGGTGCTCGAGTCTGGAAAGACCTCAACCGCTCGTAACCCCAAGTCCTCTAGCCAGTTCGACGAGC
CCCGTTTCATGCAGCTGCGCGAACTGTACAAGCTGGCTAAGGTCCTGTTCGACTTCATCTGCCCCAAAGA
GTACGGTATCTCCGACGCTGAGAAGCTGGACATCGGCCTGCTGACTTCTCTGCCTCTGGCTAAGCAGATC
CTGAACGACATCGGCGACATGAAGAACCGCGAGACTCCCGCTTGTGTGGCTTACTTCACCAAAGAGTCCC
ACATCTACACCCTGCTCAACATCATCTACGAAAGCGGTATCCCCATGAGGATCGCTCGCAACGCTCTGCC
CGAACTGGACTACTTGTCCCAGATCACCTTCGAGTTGTACGAGTCCACCGACGCTTCCGGCCAGAAGTCC
CACTCTATCCGTCTGAAGATGTCTCCCGGTTGCCACACTCAGGACCCTCTGGACGTGCAATTGGACGACC
GTCACTACATCTCTTGCATCCCTAAGATCTCCCTGACCAAGCACCTCGACATGGACTACGTGCAGCAGAA
GCTGCGTAACAAGTTCACCCGTGTGATCATGCCTCCAAAGTTCACTCCCGTGAACATCACCTCATAAGCG
GCCGCTTTCGAATCTAGAGCCTGCAGTCTCGAGGCATGCGGTACCAAGCTTGTCGAGAAGTACTAGAGGA
TCATAATCAGCCATACCACATTTGTAGAGGTTTTACTTGCTTTAAAAAACCTCCCACACCTCCCCCTGAA
CCTGAAACATAAAATGAATGCAATTGTTGTTGTTAACTTGTTTATTGCAGCTTATAATGGTTACAAATAA
AGCAATAGCATCACAAATTTCACAAATAAAGCATTTTTTTCACTGCATTCTAGTTGTGGTTTGTCCAAAC
TCATCAATGTATCTTATCATGTCTGGATCTGATCACTGCTTGAGCCTAGGAGATCCGAACCAGATAAGTG
AAATCTAGTTCCAAACTATTTTGTCATTTTTAATTTTCGTATTAGCTTACGACGCTACACCCAGTTCCCA
TCTATTTTGTCACTCTTCCCTAAATAATCCTTAAAAACTCCATTTCCACCCCTCCCAGTTCCCAACTATT
TTGTCCGCCCACAGCGGGGCATTTTTCTTCCTGTTATGTTTTTAATCAAACATCCTGCCAACTCCATGTG
ACAAACCGTCATCTTCGGCTACTTTTTCTCTGTCACAGAATGAAAATTTTTCTGTCATCTCTTCGTTATT
AATGTTTGTAATTGACTGAATATCAACGCTTATTTGCAGCCTGAATGGCGAATGGG
[124 nt withheld, positions 3627-3750]
C
[91 nt withheld, positions 3752-3842]
A
[49 nt withheld, positions 3844-3892]
CCTTTGACGTTGGAGTCCACGTTCTT
[37 nt withheld, positions 3919-3955]
ACCCTATCTCGGTCTATTCTTTTGATTTATAAGGGATTTTGCCGATTTCGGCCTATTGGTTAAAAAATGA
GCTGATTTAACAAAAATTTAACGCGAATTTTAACAAAATATTAACGCTTACAATTTAGGTGGCACTTTTC
GGGGAAATGTGCGCGGAACCCCTATTTGTTTATTTTTCTAAATACATTCAAATATGTATCCGCTCATGAG
ACAATAACCCTGATAAATGCTTCAATAATATTGAAAAAGGAAGAGTATGAGTATTCAACATTTCCGTGTC
GCCCTTATTCCCTTTTTTGCGGCATTTTGCCTTCCTGTTTTTGCTCACCCAGAAACGCTGGTGAAAGTAA
AAGATGCTGAAGATCAGTTGGGTGCACGAGTGGGTTACATCGAACTGGATCTCAACAGCGGTAAGATCCT
TGAGAGTTTTCGCCCCGAAGAACGTTTTCCAATGATGAGCACTTTTAAAGTTCTGCTATGTGGCGCGGTA
TTATCCCGTATTGACGCCGGGCAAGAGCAACTCGGTCGCCGCATACACTATTCTCAGAATGACTTGGTTG
AGTACTCACCAGTCACAGAAAAGCATCTTACGGATGGCATGACAGTAAGAGAATTATGCAGTGCTGCCAT
AACCATGAGTGATAACACTGCGGCCAACTTACTTCTGACAACGATCGGAGGACCGAAGGAGCTAACCGCT
TTTTTGCACAACATGGGGGATCATGTAACTCGCCTTGATCGTTGGGAACCGGAGCTGAATGAAGCCATAC
CAAACGACGAGCGTGACACCACGATGCCTGTAGCAATGGCAACAACGTTGCGCAAACTATTAACTGGCGA
ACTACTTACTCTAGCTTCCCGGCAACAATTAATAGACTGGATGGAGGCGGATAAAGTTGCAGGACCACTT
CTGCGCTCGGCCCTTCCGGCTGGCTGGTTTATTGCTGATAAATCTGGAGCCGGTGAGCGTGGGTCTCGCG
GTATCATTGCAGCACTGGGGCCAGATGGTAAGCCCTCCCGTATCGTAGTTATCTACACGACGGGGAGTCA
GGCAACTATGGATGAACGAAATAGACAGATCGCTGAGATAGGTGCCTCACTGATTAAGCATTGGTAACTG
TCAGACCAAGTTTACTCATATATACTTTAGATTGATTTAAAACTTCATTTTTAATTTAAAAGGATCTAGG
TGAAGATCCTTTTTGATAATCTCATGACCAAAATCCCTTAACGTGAGTTTTCGTTCCACTGAGCGTCAGA
CCCCGTAGAAAAGATCAAAGGATCTTCTTGAGATCCTTTTTTTCTGCGCGTAATCTGCTGCTTGCAAACA
AAAAAACCACCGCTACCAGCGGTGGTTTGTTTGCCGGATCAAGAGCTACCAACTCTTTTTCCGAAGGTAA
CTGGCTTCAGCAGAGCGCAGATACCAAATACTGTTCTTCTAGTGTAGCCGTAGTTAGGCCACCACTTCAA
GAACTCTGTAGCACCGCCTACATACCTCGCTCTGCTAATCCTGTTACCAGTGGCTGCTGCCAGTGGCGAT
AAGTCGTGTCTTACCGGGTTGGACTCAAGACGATAGTTACCGGATAAGGCGCAGCGGTCGGGCTGAACGG
GGGGTTCGTGCACACAGCCCAGCTTGGAGCGAACGACCTACACCGAACTGAGATACCTACAGCGTGAGCT
ATGAGAAAGCGCCACGCTTCCCGAAGGGAGAAAGGCGGACAGGTATCCGGTAAGCGGCAGGGTCGGAACA
GGAGAGCGCACGAGGGAGCTTCCAGGGGGAAACGCCTGGTATCTTTATAGTCCTGTCGGGTTTCGCCACC
TCTGACTTGAGCGTCGATTTTTGTGATGCTCGTCAGGGGGGCGGAGCCTATGGAAAAACGCCAGCAACGC
GGCCTTTTTACGGTTCCTGGCCTTTTGCTGGCCTTTTGCTCACATGTTCTTTCCTGCGTTATCCCCTGAT
TCTGTGGATAACCGTATTACCGCCTTTGAGTGAGCTGATACCGCTCGCCGCAGCCGAACGACCGAGCGCA
GCGAGTCAGTGAGCGAGGAAGCGGAAGAGCGCCTGATGCGGTATTTTCTCCTTACGCATCTGTGCGGTAT
TTCACACCGCATAGACCAGCCGCGTAACCTGGCAAAATCGGTTACGGTTGAGTAATAAATGGATGCCCTG
CGTAAGCGGGTGTGGGCGGACAATAAAGTCTTAAACTGAACAAAATAGATCTAAACTATGACAATAAAGT
CTTAAACTAGACAGAATAGTTGTAAACTGAAATCAGTCCAGTTATGCTGTGAAAAAGCATACTGGACTTT
TGTTATGGCTAAAGCAAACTCTTCATTTTCTGAAGTGCAAATTGCCCGTCGTATTAAAGAGGGGCGTGGC
CAAGGGCATGGTAAAGACTATATTCGCGGCGTTGTGACAATTTACCGAACAACTCCGCGGCCGGGAAGCC
GATCTCGGCTTGAACGAATTGTTAGGTGGCGGTACTTGGGTCGATATCAAAGTGCATCACTTCTTCCCGT
ATGCCCAACTTTGTATAGAGAGCCACTGCGGGATCGTCACCGTAATCTGCTTGCACGTAGATCACATAAG
CACCAAGCGCGTTGGCCTCATGCTTGAGGAGATTGATGAGCGCGGTGGCAATGCCCTGCCTCCGGTGCTC
GCCGGAGACTGCGAGATCATAGATATAGATCTCACTACGCGGCTGCTCAAACTTGGGCAGAACGTAAGCC
GCGAGAGCGCCAACAACCGCTTCTTGGTCGAAGGCAGCAAGCGCGATGAATGTCTTACTACGGAGCAAGT
TCCCGAGGTAATCGGAGTCCGGCTGATGTTGGGAGTAGGTGGCTACGTCTCCGAACTCACGACCGAAAAG
ATCAAGAGCAGCCCGCATGGATTTGACTTGGTCAGGGCCGAGCCTACATGTGCGAATGATGCCCATACTT
GAGCCACCTAACTTTGTTTTAGGGCGACTGCCCTGCTGCGTAACATCGTTGCTGCTGCGTAACATCGTTG
CTGCTCCATAACATCAAACATCGACCCACGGCGTAACGCGCTTGCTGCTTGGATGCCCGAGGCATAGACT
GTACAAAAAAACAGTCATAACAAGCCATGAAAACCGCCACTGCGCCGTTACCACCGCTGCGTTCGGTCAA
GGTTCTGGACCAGTTGCGTGAGCGCATACGCTACTTGCATTACAGTTTACGAACCGAACAGGCTTATGTC
AACTGGGTTCGTGCCTTCATCCGTTTCCACGGTGTGCGTCACCCGGCAACCTTGGGCAGCAGCGAAGTCG
AGGCATTTCTGTCCTGGCTGGCGAACGAGCGCAAGGTTTCGGTCTCCACGCATCGTCAGGCATTGGCGGC
CTTGCTGTTCTTCTACGGCAAGGTGCTGTGCACGGATCTGCCCTGGCTTCAGGAGATCGGAAGACCTCGG
CCGTCGCGGCGCTTGCCGGTGGTGCTGACCCCGGATGAAGTGGTTCGCATCCTCGGTTTTCTGGAAGGCG
AGCATCGTTTGTTCGCCCAGGACTCTAGCTATAGTTCTAGTGGTTGGCTACGTATACTCCGGAATATTAA
TAGATCATGGAGATAATTAAAATGATAACCATCTCGCAAATAAATAAGTATTTTACTGTTTTCGTAACAG
TTTTGTAATAAAAAAACCTATAAATATTCCGGATTATTCATACCGTCCCACCATCGGGCGCGGATCC
Features (pLannotate 1.2.2; 16 found; start..end, strand, type, name):
      6..23      +  CDS            capTEV™ (fragment): composite tag for in vivo biotinylation, TEV protease cleavage, and 6xHis tagging
    169..2958    +  CDS            VIP1 (fragment): VIP1_YEAST - Experimental evidence at protein level: Swiss-Prot protein existence level 1. Bifunctional inositol kinase that acts in concert with the IP6K kinases to synthesize the diphosphate group-containing inositol pyrophosphates diphosphoinositol pentakisphosphate, PP-InsP5, and bis- diphosphoinositol tetrakisphosphate, (PP)2-InsP4 (PubMed:17412958). Phosphorylates inositol hexakisphosphate (InsP6) at positions 1 or 3 to produce PP-InsP5 which is in turn phosphorylated by IP6Ks to produce (PP)2-InsP4. Alternatively, phosphorylates at position 1 or 3 PP-InsP5, produced by IP6Ks from InsP6,
   3009..3092    +  CDS            large T antigen (fragment): large T antigen from SV40 (simian virus 40)
   3115..3249    +  polyA_signal   SV40 poly(A) signal: SV40 polyadenylation signal
   3278..3443    -  mobile_element Tn7L: mini-Tn7 element (left end of the Tn7 transposon) Tn7
   3606..3622    +  CDS            lacZα (fragment): LacZα fragment of β-galactosidase; lacZ fragment
   3627..4081    +  rep_origin     f1 ori (sequence partly withheld): f1 bacteriophage origin of replication; arrow indicates direction of (+) strand synthesis
   4107..4211    +  promoter       AmpR promoter: bla
   4212..5072    +  CDS            AmpR: β-lactamase; bla; confers resistance to ampicillin, carbenicillin, and related antibiotics
   5243..5831    +  rep_origin     ori: high-copy-number ColE1/pMB1/pBR322/pUC origin of replication
   6017..6068    -  misc_feature   bom (fragment): basis of mobility region from pBR322
   6136..6360    -  mobile_element Tn7R: mini-Tn7 element (right end of the Tn7 transposon) Tn7
   6427..6960    -  CDS            GmR: gentamycin acetyltransferase; aacC1; confers resistance to gentamycin
   7149..7177    -  promoter       Pc promoter: intI1 (promoter lies within the coding sequence); class 1 integron promoter
   7155..7502    -  CDS            YPR2_ECOLX (fragment): Protein predicted: Swiss-Prot protein existence level 4. From Escherichia coli.
   7529..7620    +  promoter       polyhedrin promoter: polh from Autographa californica; promoter for the baculovirus polyhedrin gene
