[The description below was written by a language model from this plasmid's Addgene catalogue record and pLannotate feature annotations shown in this document.]
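Description:
pFastBac1-ScVip1-186-1107 is a baculovirus donor (transfer) plasmid built on the pFastBac1 backbone for producing a truncated form of the budding yeast inositol pyrophosphate kinase/phosphatase Vip1 (VIP1/YLR410W, the yeast PPIP5K) in insect cells. In E. coli it replicates from a high-copy ColE1/pUC-type origin and also carries an f1 origin. The catalogue lists gentamicin as the selection, and the annotated sequence additionally contains an ampicillin resistance gene (β-lactamase) in the backbone outside the transposable segment.

The expression cassette is driven by the Autographa californica polyhedrin promoter, a very strong late baculoviral promoter, and terminated by an SV40 polyadenylation signal. The insert, introduced by Gibson cloning, encodes residues 186–1107 of S. cerevisiae Vip1 (about 2.8 kb). It is fused at its N terminus to a His10 tag, a Twin-Strep tag and a TEV protease cleavage site, which allows two-step affinity purification followed by tag removal. The automated annotation picks up only a short histidine-tag-like fragment upstream of the Vip1 coding region, so the tag composition rests on the catalogue entry.

The cassette and the gentamicin acetyltransferase gene (expressed from a class 1 integron Pc promoter) lie between the Tn7R and Tn7L mini-Tn7 ends. In Bac-to-Bac-type systems, this arrangement lets the segment transpose into a bacmid in a suitable E. coli host, giving recombinant baculovirus DNA for transfecting insect cells. According to the record, the plasmid is used for recombinant protein expression, in the context of work on how a small signalling domain controls PPIP5K phosphatase activity in phosphate homeostasis.
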