Addgene plasmid #238316: pFastBac1-ScVip1-186-1107
Purpose: ScVip1-186-1107 protein expression in insect cells
Depositing lab: Michael Hothorn. Depositing organization: University of Geneva. Publication: A small signaling domain controls PPIP5K phosphatase activity in phosphate homeostasis. Raia P, Lee K, Bartsch SM, Rico-Resendiz F, Portugal-Calisto D, Vadas O, Panse VG, Fiedler D, Hothorn M. Nat Commun. 2025 Feb 19;16(1):1753. doi: 10.1038/s41467-025-56937-0. PubMed 39966396.
Backbone
  Vector backbone: pFastBac1
  Vector type: Insect Expression
Growth in bacteria
  Bacterial resistance: Gentamicin, 10 μg/mL
  Growth temperature: 37°C
  Growth strain: DH5alpha
  Copy number: High Copy
Gene/Insert
  Gene/Insert name: VIP1 (alt name: PPIP5K)
  Species: S. cerevisiae (budding yeast)
  Insert size (bp): 2766
  Mutation: ScVip1-186-1107
  Entrez Gene: VIP1 (a.k.a. YLR410W)
  Tag / fusion protein: His10-Tag, Twin-Strep-tag, TEV (N terminal on backbone)
  Cloning method: Gibson Cloning
Terms and licenses: Academic/Nonprofit Terms; Industry Terms: Not Available to Industry
How to cite: pFastBac1-ScVip1-186-1107 was a gift from Michael Hothorn (Addgene plasmid # 238316 ; http://n2t.net/addgene:238316 ; RRID:Addgene_238316)
